Addgene plasmid #153545: LIC-Z-delCry2
Purpose: this is the non-clustering version of LIC-Z tagged with mcherry
Depositing lab: Katharina Gaus. Depositing organization: University of New South Wales. Publication: Clustering of the zeta-Chain Can Initiate T Cell Receptor Signaling. Ma Y, Lim YJ, Benda A, Lou J, Goyette J, Gaus K. Int J Mol Sci. 2020 May 15;21(10). pii: ijms21103498. doi: 10.3390/ijms21103498. PubMed 32429097.
Backbone
  Vector backbone: pcDNA3
  Vector type: Mammalian Expression
Growth in bacteria
  Bacterial resistance: Kanamycin, 50 μg/mL
  Growth temperature: 37°C
  Growth strain: NEB Stable
  Copy number: High Copy
Gene/Insert
  Gene/Insert name: human TCR ζ-Chain
  Species: H. sapiens (human)
  Mutation: with Cry2 sequence deleted from LIC-Z
  Entrez Gene: CD247 (a.k.a. CD3-ZETA, CD3H, CD3Q, CD3Z, CD3ZETA, IMD25, T3Z, TCRZ)
  Promoter: CMV
  Tag / fusion protein: mCherry
  Cloning method: Ligation Independent Cloning
  Sequencing primers: 5′ NA; 3′ NA
Terms and licenses: Academic/Nonprofit Terms; Industry Terms: Not Available to Industry
How to cite: LIC-Z-delCry2 was a gift from Katharina Gaus (Addgene plasmid # 153545 ; http://n2t.net/addgene:153545 ; RRID:Addgene_153545)
