[The description below was written by a language model from this plasmid's Addgene catalogue record and pLannotate feature annotations shown in this document.]
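Description:
LIC-Z-delCry2 is a mammalian expression plasmid of about 5.1 kb that produces a fragment of the human T cell receptor ζ-chain (CD247/CD3ζ) fused to the red fluorescent protein mCherry. The catalogue lists pcDNA3 as the backbone. However, the annotated sequence shows kanamycin selection, a dual AmpR/SV40 promoter driving NeoR/KanR, an HSV TK polyadenylation signal and an SV40 poly(A) after the insert, an arrangement more typical of N1/C1-type fluorescent protein vectors. In bacteria it replicates from a high-copy ColE1/pUC-type origin and is selected with kanamycin. The same Tn5 aminoglycoside phosphotransferase gene, expressed from the SV40 early promoter, can confer G418 resistance in mammalian cells. An f1 origin is also present.

The expression cassette uses the CMV immediate early enhancer and promoter, followed by a partial CD247 coding sequence. This ζ-chain protein carries the ITAM signalling motifs that are phosphorylated on TCR engagement, though the table does not define which residues are included. mCherry lies downstream as a C-terminal fusion. It is followed by a short annotated SV40 large T antigen fragment, whose function the record does not state, and then the SV40 poly(A) signal.

The parent construct, LIC-Z, contains a Cry2 sequence, a module commonly used for light-induced protein clustering, and that sequence has been deleted here. The record describes this plasmid as the non-clustering version of LIC-Z, so it presumably serves as a matched control in experiments testing whether clustering of the ζ-chain alone can initiate T cell receptor signalling. The mCherry tag allows expression and localisation to be followed by imaging.
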