Features (pLannotate 1.2.2; 16 found; start..end, strand, type, name):
      2..305     +  enhancer       CMV enhancer: human cytomegalovirus immediate early enhancer
    306..509     +  promoter       CMV promoter: human cytomegalovirus (CMV) immediate early promoter
    532..559     +  misc_feature   MCS (fragment): multiple cloning site
    611..946     +  CDS            CD247 (fragment): CD3Z_HUMAN - Also known as CD3Z, T3Z, TCRZ. Experimental evidence at protein level: Swiss-Prot protein existence level 1. Part of the TCR-CD3 complex present on T-lymphocyte cell surface that plays an essential role in adaptive immune response. When antigen presenting cells (APCs) activate T-cell receptor (TCR), TCR- mediated signals are transmitted across the cell membrane by the CD3 chains CD3D, CD3E, CD3G and CD3Z. All CD3 chains contain immunoreceptor tyrosine-based activation motifs (ITAMs) in their cytoplasmic domain. Upon TCR engagement, these motifs become phosphorylated by Src family
    974..1678    +  CDS            mCherry: mCherry is a basic (constitutively fluorescent) red fluorescent protein published in 2004, derived from Discosoma sp.. It is reported to be a very rapidly-maturing monomer with low acid sensitivity.
   1697..1780    +  CDS            large T antigen (fragment): large T antigen from SV40 (simian virus 40)
   1803..1924    +  polyA_signal   SV40 poly(A) signal: SV40 polyadenylation signal
   1931..2386    -  rep_origin     f1 ori (sequence partly withheld): f1 bacteriophage origin of replication; arrow indicates direction of (+) strand synthesis
   2413..2517    +  promoter       AmpR promoter: bla
   2519..2876    +  promoter       SV40 promoter: SV40 enhancer and early promoter
   2911..3705    +  CDS            NeoR/KanR: aminoglycoside phosphotransferase from Tn5; aph(3')-II (or nptII); confers resistance to neomycin, kanamycin, and G418 (Geneticin®)
   3726..3878    +  CDS            ble (fragment): BLE_KLEPN - Experimental evidence at protein level: Swiss-Prot protein existence level 1. Binding protein with a strong affinity to the bleomycin family of antibiotics. Binds to CL990; an antimitotic-antibiotic compound. From Klebsiella pneumoniae.
   3937..3984    +  polyA_signal   HSV TK poly(A) signal: herpes simplex virus thymidine kinase polyadenylation signal (Cole and Stacy, 1985)
   4075..4091    -  polyA_signal   bGH poly(A) signal (fragment): bovine growth hormone polyadenylation signal
   4313..4901    +  rep_origin     ori: high-copy-number ColE1/pMB1/pBR322/pUC origin of replication
   5016..5074    +  enhancer       CMV enhancer (fragment): human cytomegalovirus immediate early enhancer
>Addgene plasmid #153545 | LIC-Z-delCry2 | addgene full sequence | sequence record 305913 | Addgene NGS Result
GCGTTACATAACTTACGGTAAATGGCCCGCCTGGCTGACCGCCCAACGACCCCCGCCCATTGACGTCAAT
AATGACGTATGTTCCCATAGTAACGCCAATAGGGACTTTCCATTGACGTCAATGGGTGGAGTATTTACGG
TAAACTGCCCACTTGGCAGTACATCAAGTGTATCATATGCCAAGTACGCCCCCTATTGACGTCAATGACG
GTAAATGGCCCGCCTGGCATTATGCCCAGTACATGACCTTATGGGACTTTCCTACTTGGCAGTACATCTA
CGTATTAGTCATCGCTATTACCATGGTGATGCGGTTTTGGCAGTACATCAATGGGCGTGGATAGCGGTTT
GACTCACGGGGATTTCCAAGTCTCCACCCCATTGACGTCAATGGGAGTTTGTTTTGGCACCAAAATCAAC
GGGACTTTCCAAAATGTCGTAACAACTCCGCCCCATTGACGCAAATGGGCGGTAGGCGTGTACGGTGGGA
GGTCTATATAAGCAGAGCTGGTTTAGTGAACCGTCAGATCCGCTAGCGCTACCGGACTCAGATCTCGAGG
CCACCATGGGATGTGTCTGCAGCTCAAACCCTGAAGGAGGAGGAGGGGATAGAGTGAAGTTCAGCAGGAG
CGCAGACGCCCCCGCGTACCAGCAGGGCCAGAACCAGCTCTATAACGAGCTCAATCTAGGACGAAGAGAG
GAGTACGATGTTTTGGACAAGAGACGTGGCCGGGACCCTGAGATGGGGGGAAAGCCGAGAAGGAAGAACC
CTCAGGAAGGCCTGTACAATGAACTGCAGAAAGATAAGATGGCGGAGGCCTACAGTGAGATTGGGATGAA
AGGCGAGCGCCGGAGGGGCAAGGGGCACGATGGCCTTTACCAGGGTCTCAGTACGGCCACCAAGGACACC
TACGACGCCCTTCACATGCAGGCCCTGCCCCCTCGCGGTTCTGGAGGCGGTGGAAGTGGTACCATGGTGA
GCAAGGGCGAGGAGGATAACATGGCCATCATCAAGGAGTTCATGCGCTTCAAGGTGCACATGGAGGGCTC
CGTGAACGGCCACGAGTTCGAGATCGAGGGCGAGGGCGAGGGCCGCCCCTACGAGGGCACCCAGACCGCC
AAGCTGAAGGTGACCAAGGGTGGCCCCCTGCCCTTCGCCTGGGACATCCTGTCCCCTCAGTTCATGTACG
GCTCCAAGGCCTACGTGAAGCACCCCGCCGACATCCCCGACTACTTGAAGCTGTCCTTCCCCGAGGGCTT
CAAGTGGGAGCGCGTGATGAACTTCGAGGACGGCGGCGTGGTGACCGTGACCCAGGACTCCTCCCTGCAG
GACGGCGAGTTCATCTACAAGGTGAAGCTGCGCGGCACCAACTTCCCCTCCGACGGCCCCGTAATGCAGA
AGAAGACCATGGGCTGGGAGGCCTCCTCCGAGCGGATGTACCCCGAGGACGGCGCCCTGAAGGGCGAGAT
CAAGCAGAGGCTGAAGCTGAAGGACGGCGGCCACTACGACGCTGAGGTCAAGACCACCTACAAGGCCAAG
AAGCCCGTGCAGCTGCCCGGCGCCTACAACGTCAACATCAAGTTGGACATCACCTCCCACAACGAGGACT
ACACCATCGTGGAACAGTACGAACGCGCCGAGGGCCGCCACTCCACCGGCGGCATGGACGAGCTGTACTG
AGCGGCCGCGACTCTAGATCATAATCAGCCATACCACATTTGTAGAGGTTTTACTTGCTTTAAAAAACCT
CCCACACCTCCCCCTGAACCTGAAACATAAAATGAATGCAATTGTTGTTGTTAACTTGTTTATTGCAGCT
TATAATGGTTACAAATAAAGCAATAGCATCACAAATTTCACAAATAAAGCATTTTTTTCACTGCATTCTA
GTTGTGGTTTGTCCAAACTCATCAATGTATCTTAAGGCGTAAATTGTAAGCGTTAATATTTTGTTAAAAT
TCGCGTTAAATTTTTGTTAAATCAGCTCATTTTTTAACCAATAGGCCGAAATCGGCAAAATCCCTTATAA
ATCAAAAGAATAGACCGAGATAGGGT
[37 nt withheld, positions 2057-2093]
AAAGAACGTGGACTCCAACGTCAAAGG
[49 nt withheld, positions 2121-2169]
T
[91 nt withheld, positions 2171-2261]
G
[60 nt withheld, positions 2263-2322]
A
[63 nt withheld, positions 2324-2386]
CAGGTGGCACTTTTCGGGGAAATGTGCGCGGAACCCCTATTTGTTTATTTTTCTAAATACATTCAAATAT
GTATCCGCTCATGAGACAATAACCCTGATAAATGCTTCAATAATATTGAAAAAGGAAGAGTCCTGAGGCG
GAAAGAACCAGCTGTGGAATGTGTGTCAGTTAGGGTGTGGAAAGTCCCCAGGCTCCCCAGCAGGCAGAAG
TATGCAAAGCATGCATCTCAATTAGTCAGCAACCAGGTGTGGAAAGTCCCCAGGCTCCCCAGCAGGCAGA
AGTATGCAAAGCATGCATCTCAATTAGTCAGCAACCATAGTCCCGCCCCTAACTCCGCCCATCCCGCCCC
TAACTCCGCCCAGTTCCGCCCATTCTCCGCCCCATGGCTGACTAATTTTTTTTATTTATGCAGAGGCCGA
GGCCGCCTCGGCCTCTGAGCTATTCCAGAAGTAGTGAGGAGGCTTTTTTGGAGGCCTAGGCTTTTGCAAA
GATCGATCAAGAGACAGGATGAGGATCGTTTCGCATGATTGAACAAGATGGATTGCACGCAGGTTCTCCG
GCCGCTTGGGTGGAGAGGCTATTCGGCTATGACTGGGCACAACAGACAATCGGCTGCTCTGATGCCGCCG
TGTTCCGGCTGTCAGCGCAGGGGCGCCCGGTTCTTTTTGTCAAGACCGACCTGTCCGGTGCCCTGAATGA
ACTGCAAGACGAGGCAGCGCGGCTATCGTGGCTGGCCACGACGGGCGTTCCTTGCGCAGCTGTGCTCGAC
GTTGTCACTGAAGCGGGAAGGGACTGGCTGCTATTGGGCGAAGTGCCGGGGCAGGATCTCCTGTCATCTC
ACCTTGCTCCTGCCGAGAAAGTATCCATCATGGCTGATGCAATGCGGCGGCTGCATACGCTTGATCCGGC
TACCTGCCCATTCGACCACCAAGCGAAACATCGCATCGAGCGAGCACGTACTCGGATGGAAGCCGGTCTT
GTCGATCAGGATGATCTGGACGAAGAGCATCAGGGGCTCGCGCCAGCCGAACTGTTCGCCAGGCTCAAGG
CGAGCATGCCCGACGGCGAGGATCTCGTCGTGACCCATGGCGATGCCTGCTTGCCGAATATCATGGTGGA
AAATGGCCGCTTTTCTGGATTCATCGACTGTGGCCGGCTGGGTGTGGCGGACCGCTATCAGGACATAGCG
TTGGCTACCCGTGATATTGCTGAAGAGCTTGGCGGCGAATGGGCTGACCGCTTCCTCGTGCTTTACGGTA
TCGCCGCTCCCGATTCGCAGCGCATCGCCTTCTATCGCCTTCTTGACGAGTTCTTCTGAGCGGGACTCTG
GGGTTCGAAATGACCGACCAAGCGACGCCCAACCTGCCATCACGAGATTTCGATTCCACCGCCGCCTTCT
ATGAAAGGTTGGGCTTCGGAATCGTTTTCCGGGACGCCGGCTGGATGATCCTCCAGCGCGGGGATCTCAT
GCTGGAGTTCTTCGCCCACCCTAGGGGGAGGCTAACTGAAACACGGAAGGAGACAATACCGGAAGGAACC
CGCGCTATGACGGCAATAAAAAGACAGAATAAAACGCACGGTGTTGGGTCGTTTGTTCATAAACGCGGGG
TTCGGTCCCAGGGCTGGCACTCTGTCGATACCCCACCGAGACCCCATTGGGGCCAATACGCCCGCGTTTC
TTCCTTTTCCCCACCCCACCCCCCAAGTTCGGGTGAAGGCCCAGGGCTCGCAGCCAACGTCGGGGCGGCA
GGCCCTGCCATAGCCTCAGGTTACTCATATATACTTTAGATTGATTTAAAACTTCATTTTTAATTTAAAA
GGATCTAGGTGAAGATCCTTTTTGATAATCTCATGACCAAAATCCCTTAACGTGAGTTTTCGTTCCACTG
AGCGTCAGACCCCGTAGAAAAGATCAAAGGATCTTCTTGAGATCCTTTTTTTCTGCGCGTAATCTGCTGC
TTGCAAACAAAAAAACCACCGCTACCAGCGGTGGTTTGTTTGCCGGATCAAGAGCTACCAACTCTTTTTC
CGAAGGTAACTGGCTTCAGCAGAGCGCAGATACCAAATACTGTTCTTCTAGTGTAGCCGTAGTTAGGCCA
CCACTTCAAGAACTCTGTAGCACCGCCTACATACCTCGCTCTGCTAATCCTGTTACCAGTGGCTGCTGCC
AGTGGCGATAAGTCGTGTCTTACCGGGTTGGACTCAAGACGATAGTTACCGGATAAGGCGCAGCGGTCGG
GCTGAACGGGGGGTTCGTGCACACAGCCCAGCTTGGAGCGAACGACCTACACCGAACTGAGATACCTACA
GCGTGAGCTATGAGAAAGCGCCACGCTTCCCGAAGGGAGAAAGGCGGACAGGTATCCGGTAAGCGGCAGG
GTCGGAACAGGAGAGCGCACGAGGGAGCTTCCAGGGGGAAACGCCTGGTATCTTTATAGTCCTGTCGGGT
TTCGCCACCTCTGACTTGAGCGTCGATTTTTGTGATGCTCGTCAGGGGGGCGGAGCCTATGGAAAAACGC
CAGCAACGCGGCCTTTTTACGGTTCCTGGCCTTTTGCTGGCCTTTTGCTCACATGTTCTTTCCTGCGTTA
TCCCCTGATTCTGTGGATAACCGTATTACCGCCATGCATTAGTTATTAATAGTAATCAATTACGGGGTCA
TTAGTTCATAGCCCATATATGGAGTTCC
